Addgene plasmid #84313: pISH-Msx1
Purpose: Use to synthesize riboprobes for in situ hybridization (ISH) probe for Msx1. Not for gene expression.
Depositing lab: Peter Mombaerts. Depositing organization: Max Planck Research Unit for Neurogenetics. Publication: Expression of homeobox genes in the mouse olfactory epithelium. Parrilla M, Chang I, Degl'Innocenti A, Omura M. J Comp Neurol. 2016 Oct 1;524(14):2713-39. doi: 10.1002/cne.24051. Epub 2016 Jun 19. PubMed 27243442.
Backbone
  Vector backbone: pGEM-T easy
  Backbone manufacturer: Promega
  Backbone size w/o insert (bp): 3015
Growth in bacteria
  Bacterial resistance: Ampicillin, 100 μg/mL
  Growth temperature: 37°C
  Growth strain: DH5alpha
  Copy number: High Copy
Gene/Insert
  Gene/Insert name: Msx1
  Species: M. musculus (mouse)
  Insert size (bp): 389
  Entrez Gene: Msx1 (a.k.a. Hox-7, Hox7, Hox7.1, msh)
  Cloning method: Unknown
  Sequencing primers: 5′ SP6; 3′ T7
Terms and licenses: Academic/Nonprofit Terms; Industry Terms: Not Available to Industry
Depositor comments: SpeI digestion and T7 RNA polymerase for antisense probe
How to cite: pISH-Msx1 was a gift from Peter Mombaerts (Addgene plasmid # 84313 ; http://n2t.net/addgene:84313 ; RRID:Addgene_84313)
