[The description below was written by a language model from this plasmid's Addgene catalogue record and pLannotate feature annotations shown in this document.]
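Description:
pISH-Msx1 is a riboprobe template plasmid built on the Promega pGEM-T Easy cloning vector. It carries a 389 bp fragment of the mouse (M. musculus) homeobox gene Msx1, also known as Hox7 or msh. It is a bacterial plasmid intended only for in vitro transcription, and the record states explicitly that it is not meant for gene expression. Propagation in E. coli relies on a high-copy ColE1/pUC-type origin, and selection is by ampicillin resistance from the β-lactamase gene under its own promoter. An f1 phage origin is also present, which in principle allows single-stranded DNA production. The sequenced plasmid is 3,406 nt, consistent with the 3,015 bp backbone plus the insert.

The Msx1 fragment sits in the multiple cloning site between opposing bacteriophage SP6 and T7 RNA polymerase promoters, so either strand can be transcribed. The insert is not annotated in the feature table, but it evidently occupies the unannotated span between the two phage promoters. According to the depositor, linearising with SpeI and transcribing with T7 RNA polymerase gives the antisense probe. SP6 would accordingly drive the opposite, sense strand, though the record does not specify an enzyme for that. The cloning site lies within the lac promoter/operator and lacZα region used for blue/white screening in this backbone, so lacZα appears only as a fragment. The short lacI, bom and hornet peptide hits are probably backbone remnants or spurious matches from automated annotation, not functional elements.

The construct is used to make labelled riboprobes for in situ hybridisation detection of Msx1 transcripts, and it comes from a study of homeobox gene expression in the mouse olfactory epithelium.
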