Features (pLannotate 1.2.2; 13 found; start..end, strand, type, name):
      1..589     +  rep_origin     ori: high-copy-number ColE1/pMB1/pBR322/pUC origin of replication
    772..864     +  CDS            lacI (fragment): lac repressor; lacI; The lac repressor binds to the lac operator to inhibit transcription in E. coli. This inhibition can be relieved by adding lactose or isopropyl-β-D-thiogalactopyranoside (IPTG).
    877..898     +  protein_bind   CAP binding site: CAP binding activates transcription in the presence of cAMP. E. coli catabolite activator protein
    913..943     +  promoter       lac promoter: promoter for the E. coli lac operon
    951..967     +  protein_bind   lac operator: The lac repressor binds to the lac operator to inhibit transcription in E. coli. This inhibition can be relieved by adding lactose or isopropyl-β-D-thiogalactopyranoside (IPTG). lac repressor encoded by lacI
   1009..1027    +  promoter       SP6 promoter: promoter for bacteriophage SP6 RNA polymerase
   1039..1101    +  CDS            VESPI_VESMG (fragment): Experimental evidence at protein level: Swiss-Prot protein existence level 1. Shows contractile activity on isolated ileum smooth muscle. From Vespa magnifica (Hornet).
   1556..1574    -  promoter       T7 promoter: promoter for bacteriophage T7 RNA polymerase
   1577..1734    +  CDS            lacZα (fragment): LacZα fragment of β-galactosidase; lacZ fragment
   1738..2166    +  rep_origin     f1 ori (sequence partly withheld): f1 bacteriophage origin of replication; arrow indicates direction of (+) strand synthesis
   2194..2244    -  misc_feature   bom (fragment): basis of mobility region from pBR322
   2271..2375    +  promoter       AmpR promoter: bla
   2376..3236    +  CDS            AmpR: β-lactamase; bla; confers resistance to ampicillin, carbenicillin, and related antibiotics
>Addgene plasmid #84313 | pISH-Msx1 | addgene full sequence | sequence record 492893 | Addgene Long Read Sequencing Result
TTGAGATCCTTTTTTTCTGCGCGTAATCTGCTGCTTGCAAACAAAAAAACCACCGCTACCAGCGGTGGTT
TGTTTGCCGGATCAAGAGCTACCAACTCTTTTTCCGAAGGTAACTGGCTTCAGCAGAGCGCAGATACCAA
ATACTGTTCTTCTAGTGTAGCCGTAGTTAGGCCACCACTTCAAGAACTCTGTAGCACCGCCTACATACCT
CGCTCTGCTAATCCTGTTACCAGTGGCTGCTGCCAGTGGCGATAAGTCGTGTCTTACCGGGTTGGACTCA
AGACGATAGTTACCGGATAAGGCGCAGCGGTCGGGCTGAACGGGGGGTTCGTGCACACAGCCCAGCTTGG
AGCGAACGACCTACACCGAACTGAGATACCTACAGCGTGAGCTATGAGAAAGCGCCACGCTTCCCGAAGG
GAGAAAGGCGGACAGGTATCCGGTAAGCGGCAGGGTCGGAACAGGAGAGCGCACGAGGGAGCTTCCAGGG
GGAAACGCCTGGTATCTTTATAGTCCTGTCGGGTTTCGCCACCTCTGACTTGAGCGTCGATTTTTGTGAT
GCTCGTCAGGGGGGCGGAGCCTATGGAAAAACGCCAGCAACGCGGCCTTTTTACGGTTCCTGGCCTTTTG
CTGGCCTTTTGCTCACATGTTCTTTCCTGCGTTATCCCCTGATTCTGTGGATAACCGTATTACCGCCTTT
GAGTGAGCTGATACCGCTCGCCGCAGCCGAACGACCGAGCGCAGCGAGTCAGTGAGCGAGGAAGCGGAAG
AGCGCCCAATACGCAAACCGCCTCTCCCCGCGCGTTGGCCGATTCATTAATGCAGCTGGCACGACAGGTT
TCCCGACTGGAAAGCGGGCAGTGAGCGCAACGCAATTAATGTGAGTTAGCTCACTCATTAGGCACCCCAG
GCTTTACACTTTATGCTTCCGGCTCGTATGTTGTGTGGAATTGTGAGCGGATAACAATTTCACACAGGAA
ACAGCTATGACCATGATTACGCCAAGCTATTTAGGTGACACTATAGAATACTCAAGCTATGCATCCAACG
CGTTGGGAGCTCTCCCATATGGTCGACCTGCAGGCGGCCGCGAATTCACTAGTGATTTACCACCTGGTCC
CTTCTCTTAAACCCCTTGCTACACACTTCCTCCTGGTTGTCGCTTCCTAAACCTTCCTCATCTGACCCCT
TCTGGGAAGAAAAAGAATGGTCGGAAGTGTCTAGGTTTTTCGAGAAAAATCTAGATTTACATGCGCAAGT
TATAAATGTGGAAACTAAGGGTGCAGAGGCCAAGAGATTTATCCGTGGTCCCCAGCAGAATTAGAGGCTG
AAGGAGACCAGAGGCCAAAAGGACTAGAGGCCATGAGACTCCATCAGCTGCTTCCGGTCCTGAAACCAGG
CAGGACTTGCACAGAGAAATTGCTAATCGGTGCTTAAAGAGATGAGCCCAGCCCTATAGAAAGCAAGGAG
CCCAGCTCCTTCCACTGTCAAACTCTAATCGAATTCCCGCGGCCGCCATGGCGGCCGGGAGCATGCGACG
TCGGGCCCAATTCGCCCTATAGTGAGTCGTATTACAATTCACTGGCCGTCGTTTTACAACGTCGTGACTG
GGAAAACCCTGGCGTTACCCAACTTAATCGCCTTGCAGCACATCCCCCTTTCGCCAGCTGGCGTAATAGC
GAAGAGGCCCGCACCGATCGCCCTTCCCAACAGTTGCGCAGCCTGAATGGCGAATGG
[124 nt withheld, positions 1738-1861]
C
[91 nt withheld, positions 1863-1953]
A
[49 nt withheld, positions 1955-2003]
CCTTTGACGTTGGAGTCCACGTTCTTT
[37 nt withheld, positions 2031-2067]
ACCCTATCTCGGTCTATTCTTTTGATTTATAAGGGATTTTGCCGATTTCGGCCTATTGGTTAAAAAATGA
GCTGATTTAACAAAAATTTAACGCGAATTTTAACAAAATATTAACGCTTACAATTTCCTGATGCGGTATT
TTCTCCTTACGCATCTGTGCGGTATTTCACACCGCATCAGGTGGCACTTTTCGGGGAAATGTGCGCGGAA
CCCCTATTTGTTTATTTTTCTAAATACATTCAAATATGTATCCGCTCATGAGACAATAACCCTGATAAAT
GCTTCAATAATATTGAAAAAGGAAGAGTATGAGTATTCAACATTTCCGTGTCGCCCTTATTCCCTTTTTT
GCGGCATTTTGCCTTCCTGTTTTTGCTCACCCAGAAACGCTGGTGAAAGTAAAAGATGCTGAAGATCAGT
TGGGTGCACGAGTGGGTTACATCGAACTGGATCTCAACAGCGGTAAGATCCTTGAGAGTTTTCGCCCCGA
AGAACGTTTTCCAATGATGAGCACTTTTAAAGTTCTGCTATGTGGCGCGGTATTATCCCGTATTGACGCC
GGGCAAGAGCAACTCGGTCGCCGCATACACTATTCTCAGAATGACTTGGTTGAGTACTCACCAGTCACAG
AAAAGCATCTTACGGATGGCATGACAGTAAGAGAATTATGCAGTGCTGCCATAACCATGAGTGATAACAC
TGCGGCCAACTTACTTCTGACAACGATCGGAGGACCGAAGGAGCTAACCGCTTTTTTGCACAACATGGGG
GATCATGTAACTCGCCTTGATCGTTGGGAACCGGAGCTGAATGAAGCCATACCAAACGACGAGCGTGACA
CCACGATGCCTGTAGCAATGGCAACAACGTTGCGCAAACTATTAACTGGCGAACTACTTACTCTAGCTTC
CCGGCAACAATTAATAGACTGGATGGAGGCGGATAAAGTTGCAGGACCACTTCTGCGCTCGGCCCTTCCG
GCTGGCTGGTTTATTGCTGATAAATCTGGAGCCGGTGAGCGTGGGTCTCGCGGTATCATTGCAGCACTGG
GGCCAGATGGTAAGCCCTCCCGTATCGTAGTTATCTACACGACGGGGAGTCAGGCAACTATGGATGAACG
AAATAGACAGATCGCTGAGATAGGTGCCTCACTGATTAAGCATTGGTAACTGTCAGACCAAGTTTACTCA
TATATACTTTAGATTGATTTAAAACTTCATTTTTAATTTAAAAGGATCTAGGTGAAGATCCTTTTTGATA
ATCTCATGACCAAAATCCCTTAACGTGAGTTTTCGTTCCACTGAGCGTCAGACCCCGTAGAAAAGATCAA
AGGATCTTC
