>Addgene plasmid #84313 | pISH-Msx1 | addgene partial sequence | sequence record 166155 | SP6 5'-ATTTAGGTGACACTATAG-3'
CCAACGCGTTGGGAGCTCTCCCATATGGTCGACCTGCAGGCGGCCGCGAATTCACTAGTGATTTACCACC
TGGTCCCTTCTCTTAAACCCCTTGCTACACACTTCCTCCTGGTTGTCGCTTCCTAAACCTTCCTCATCTG
ACCCCTTCTGGGAAGAAAAAGAATGGTCGGAAGTGTCTAGGTTTTTCGAGAAAAATCTAGATTTACATGC
GCAAGTTATAAATGTGGAAACTAAGGGTGCAGAGGCCAAGAGATTTATCCGTGGTCCCCAGCAGAATTAG
AGGCTGAAGGAGACCAGAGGCCAAAAGGACTAGAGGCCATGAGACTCCATCAGCTGCTTCCGGTCCTGAA
ACCAGGCAGGACTTGCACAGAGAAATTGCTAATCGGTGCTTAAAGAGATGAGCCCAGCCCTATAGAAAGC
AAGGAGCCCAGCTCCTTCCACTGTCAAACTCTAATCGAATTCCCGCGGCCGCCATGGCGGCCGGGAGCAT
GCGACGTCGGGCCCAATTCGCCCTATAGTGAGTCGTATTACAATTCACTGGCCGTCGTTTTACAACGTCG
TGACTGGGAAAACCCTGGCGTTACCCAACTTAATCGCCTTGCAGCACATCCCCCTTTCGCCAGCTGGCGT
AATAGCGAAGAGGCCCGCACCGATCGCCCTTCCCAACAGTTGCGCAGCCTGAATGGCGAATGG
[124 nt withheld, positions 694-817]
C
[91 nt withheld, positions 819-909]
A
[49 nt withheld, positions 911-959]
CCTTTGACGTTGGAGTCCACGTTCTTT
[35 nt withheld, positions 987-1021]
