>Addgene plasmid #84313 | pISH-Msx1 | addgene partial sequence | sequence record 166156 | T7 5'-TAATACGACTCACTATAGGG-3'
CTCCCGGCCGCCATGGCGGCCGCGGGAATTCGATTAGAGTTTGACAGTGGAAGGAGCTGGGCTCCTTGCT
TTCTATAGGGCTGGGCTCATCTCTTTAAGCACCGATTAGCAATTTCTCTGTGCAAGTCCTGCCTGGTTTC
AGGACCGGAAGCAGCTGATGGAGTCTCATGGCCTCTAGTCCTTTTGGCCTCTGGTCTCCTTCAGCCTCTA
ATTCTGCTGGGGACCACGGATAAATCTCTTGGCCTCTGCACCCTTAGTTTCCACATTTATAACTTGCGCA
TGTAAATCTAGATTTTTCTCGAAAAACCTAGACACTTCCGACCATTCTTTTTCTTCCCAGAAGGGGTCAG
ATGAGGAAGGTTTAGGAAGCGACAACCAGGAGGAAGTGTGTAGCAAGGGGTTTAAGAGAAGGGACCAGGT
GGTAAATCACTAGTGAATTCGCGGCCGCCTGCAGGTCGACCATATGGGAGAGCTCCCAACGCGTTGGATG
CATAGCTTGAGTATTCTATAGTGTCACCTAAATAGCTTGGCGTAATCATGGTCATAGCTGTTTCCTGTGT
GAAATTGTTATCCGCTCACAATTCCACACAACATACGAGCCGGAAGCATAAAGTGTAAAGCCTGGGGTGC
CTAATGAGTGAGCTAACTCACATTAATTGCGTTGCGCTCACTGCCCGCTTTCCAGTCGGGAAACCTGTCG
TGCCAGCTGCATTAATGAATCGGCCAACGCGCGGGGAGAGGCGGTTTGCGTATTGGGCGCTCTTCCGCTT
CCTCGCTCACTGACTCGCTGCGCTCGGTCGTTCGGCTGCGGCGAGCGGTATCAGCTCACTCAAAGGCGGT
AATACGGTTATCCACAGAATCAGGGGATAACGCAGGAAAGAACATGTGAGCAAAAGGCCAGCAAAAGGCC
AGGAACCGTAAAAAGGCCGCGTTGCTGGCGTTTTTCCATAGGCTCCGCCCCCCTGACGAGCATCACAAAA
ATCGACGCTCA
