>Addgene plasmid #84313 | pISH-Msx1 | depositor partial sequence | sequence record 170984 | insert
TACCACCTGGTCCCTTCTCTTAAACCCCTTGCTACACACTTCCTCCTGGTTGTCGCTTCCTAAACCTTCC
TCATCTGACCCCTTCTGGGAAGAAAAAGAATGGTCGGAAGTGTCTAGGTTTTTCGAGAAAAATCTAGATT
TACATGCGCAAGTTATAAATGTGGAAACTAAGGGTGCAGAGGCCAAGAGATTTATCCGTGGTCCCCAGCA
GAATTAGAGGCTGAAGGAGACCAGAGGCCAAAAGGACTAGAGGCCATGAGACTCCATCAGCTGCTTCCGG
TCCTGAAACCAGGCAGGACTTGCACAGAGAAATTGCTAATCGGTGCTTAAAGAGATGAGCCCAGCCCTAT
AGAAAGCAAGGAGCCCAGCTCCTTCCACTGTCAAACTCT
